Addgene plasmid #221051: pPOTvGPI(EP)-blast-mNG
Purpose: Trypanosoma brucei PCR only tagging (pPOT) vector for endogenous gene tagging
Depositing lab: Samuel Dean. Depositing organization: University of Warwick. Publication: A comprehensive toolkit for protein localization and functional analysis in trypanosomatids. Paterou A, Saez Conde J, Tyc J, Sunter JD, Vaughan S, Gull K, Dean S. Open Biol. 2025 Apr;15(4):240361. doi: 10.1098/rsob.240361. Epub 2025 Apr 2. PubMed 40169015.
Backbone
  Vector backbone: pPOT
  Vector type: Unspecified
Growth in bacteria
  Bacterial resistance: Ampicillin, 100 μg/mL
  Growth temperature: 37°C
  Growth strain: NEB Stable
  Copy number: High Copy
Gene/Insert
  Gene/Insert name: mNeonGreen
  Species: Synthetic
  Promoter: read through
  Cloning method: Restriction Enzyme; 5′ cloning site HindIII (not destroyed); 3′ cloning site BamHI (not destroyed)
  Sequencing primers: 5′ cTATGGGTTCTGGTAGTG; 3′ cTTAACTACCCGATCCTG
Terms and licenses: Academic/Nonprofit Terms; Industry Terms: Not Available to Industry
Depositor comments: Please visit https://doi.org/10.1101/2023.04.21.537815 for bioRxiv preprint.
How to cite: pPOTvGPI(EP)-blast-mNG was a gift from Samuel Dean (Addgene plasmid # 221051 ; http://n2t.net/addgene:221051 ; RRID:Addgene_221051)
