[The description below was written by a language model from this plasmid's Addgene catalogue record and pLannotate feature annotations shown in this document.]
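Description:
pPOTvGPI(EP)-blast-mNG is a member of the pPOT ("PCR only tagging") family of template plasmids for endogenous gene tagging in Trypanosoma brucei. It is not meant to be maintained in the parasite. Instead, it serves as a PCR template from which a tagging cassette is amplified, normally using long primers that add homology to the target locus so the product integrates by homologous recombination. In E. coli it is a high-copy plasmid with a ColE1/pUC-type origin and an ampicillin resistance gene. The backbone also carries cloning-vector remnants: an f1 origin, lac promoter/operator, lacZα and lacI fragments, and flanking T7 and SP6 promoters.

The payload is an mNeonGreen coding sequence, cloned between retained HindIII and BamHI sites. It is bracketed by two short fragments matching the T. brucei procyclin (PARP/EP) surface antigen, one upstream and one downstream. Together with the "GPI(EP)" in the name, this suggests that EP procyclin-derived N-terminal and C-terminal GPI-anchoring signals flank the fluorescent protein, although the record does not define their roles explicitly. Two copies of the blasticidin S deaminase gene (bsd) lie on either side of this module. This arrangement fits the pPOT design, in which different primer pairs amplify either a marker-then-tag or a tag-then-marker cassette for N- or C-terminal tagging. The annotation does not identify the intergenic or UTR sequences between these elements. The promoter is listed as "read through", so expression of the tag and marker relies on transcription at the integrated locus rather than on a dedicated promoter. The construct belongs to a toolkit for protein localisation and functional analysis in trypanosomatids.
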