Features (pLannotate 1.2.2; 17 found; start..end, strand, type, name):
     76..465     +  CDS            bsd: BSD_ASPTE - Experimental evidence at protein level: Swiss-Prot protein existence level 1. Catalyzes the deamination of the cytosine moiety of the antibiotics blasticidin S, cytomycin and acetylblasticidin S. From Aspergillus terreus.
    826..915     +  CDS            PARPA-BETA (fragment): PARB_TRYBB - Experimental evidence at protein level: Swiss-Prot protein existence level 1. Major surface antigen of procyclic forms. From Trypanosoma brucei brucei.
    949..1656    +  CDS            mNeonGreen: mNeonGreen is a basic (constitutively fluorescent) green/yellow fluorescent protein published in 2013, derived from Branchiostoma lanceolatum. It is reported to be a very rapidly-maturing monomer with moderate acid sensitivity.
   1696..1764    +  CDS            PARPA-BETA (fragment): PARB_TRYBB - Experimental evidence at protein level: Swiss-Prot protein existence level 1. Major surface antigen of procyclic forms. From Trypanosoma brucei brucei.
   2131..2520    +  CDS            bsd: BSD_ASPTE - Experimental evidence at protein level: Swiss-Prot protein existence level 1. Catalyzes the deamination of the cytosine moiety of the antibiotics blasticidin S, cytomycin and acetylblasticidin S. From Aspergillus terreus.
   2716..2734    -  promoter       SP6 promoter: promoter for bacteriophage SP6 RNA polymerase
   2776..2792    -  protein_bind   lac operator: The lac repressor binds to the lac operator to inhibit transcription in E. coli. This inhibition can be relieved by adding lactose or isopropyl-β-D-thiogalactopyranoside (IPTG). lac repressor encoded by lacI
   2800..2830    -  promoter       lac promoter: promoter for the E. coli lac operon
   2845..2866    -  protein_bind   CAP binding site: CAP binding activates transcription in the presence of cAMP. E. coli catabolite activator protein
   2879..2971    -  CDS            lacI (fragment): lac repressor; lacI; The lac repressor binds to the lac operator to inhibit transcription in E. coli. This inhibition can be relieved by adding lactose or isopropyl-β-D-thiogalactopyranoside (IPTG).
   3154..3742    -  rep_origin     ori: high-copy-number ColE1/pMB1/pBR322/pUC origin of replication
   3913..4773    -  CDS            AmpR: β-lactamase; bla; confers resistance to ampicillin, carbenicillin, and related antibiotics
   4774..4878    -  promoter       AmpR promoter: bla
   4905..4955    +  misc_feature   bom (fragment): basis of mobility region from pBR322
   4956..5411    -  rep_origin     f1 ori (sequence partly withheld): f1 bacteriophage origin of replication; arrow indicates direction of (+) strand synthesis
   5415..5572    -  CDS            lacZα (fragment): LacZα fragment of β-galactosidase; lacZ fragment
   5575..5593    +  promoter       T7 promoter: promoter for bacteriophage T7 RNA polymerase
>Addgene plasmid #221051 | pPOTvGPI(EP)-blast-mNG | addgene full sequence | sequence record 441446 | Addgene NGS Result
GCAGTCTCCGCTCTTATTTAGTTTTGCTTTACGTAAGGTCTCGTTGCTGCCATAAAATAAGCTCTAGTGG
AATTCATGCCTTTGTCTCAAGAAGAATCCACCCTCATTGAAAGAGCAACGGCTACAATCAACAGCATCCC
CATCTCTGAAGACTACAGCGTCGCCAGCGCAGCTCTCTCTAGCGACGGCCGCATCTTCACTGGTGTCAAT
GTATATCATTTTACTGGGGGACCTTGTGCAGAACTCGTGGTGCTGGGCACTGCTGCTGCTGCGGCAGCTG
GCAACCTGACTTGTATCGTCGCGATCGGAAATGAGAACAGGGGCATCTTGAGCCCCTGCGGACGGTGCCG
ACAGGTGCTTCTCGATCTGCATCCTGGGATCAAAGCCATAGTGAAGGACAGTGATGGACAGCCGACGGCA
GTTGGGATTCGTGAATTGCTGCCCTCTGGTTATGTGTGGGAGGGCTAACTCGAGTGCCCATTTAGTTGGC
TTTTCCCTTGTCTCGTGTCTTTTCCGTGGAAAGGTTCCCGGAGTAATCTGATGGCACAGCAGGGAGGTGC
GCCTGCAGGTTGGTTAGGAAGGGGGGATGATGTAAAAGAAGAAAATGGGGGGATTCGAGCCCCACGCGTT
GCTCAAGCTGTGTAGCGCAGGCGTTTCCTTACATATTTCTCTAACAGGCACGGAAGCCTAACAAATACAC
TTGGCTTATTTTTTTGCCCCCTCATGTCTTGTACAAATATTTGCGATAGCTTAGCTATCAGCCACATTAA
TCAAACAAGTATACCAACAAGCCCGAAAACAGAAACTCAACTGCAACGGGTACCTATGGCACCACGCTCT
CTTTATCTTCTGGCCATACTCCTGTTTTCAGCCAACCTTTTCGCAGGTGTGGGCTTTGCAGCTGCCGCGG
AGGGAGGTTCTGGTAGTGGTTCCGGTTCCGGTTCTAAGCTTGTCTCGAAAGGTGAGGAAGACAATATGGC
CAGCTTGCCAGCAACGCACGAGCTTCATATATTTGGGTCGATCAACGGTGTGGATTTCGACATGGTGGGT
CAAGGCACAGGTAATCCTAATGACGGGTATGAAGAACTCAATTTGAAGAGCACTAAGGGAGATCTCCAGT
TTTCCCCGTGGATTCTTGTGCCGCATATTGGTTATGGTTTTCATCAGTACTTACCATACCCCGATGGAAT
GTCGCCCTTCCAAGCAGCTATGGTGGACGGCTCGGGGTATCAAGTACATCGCACCATGCAATTTGAGGAC
GGAGCATCCCTCACCGTAAACTACCGCTATACGTATGAGGGGAGCCACATAAAAGGTGAGGCTCAAGTTA
AAGGCACAGGCTTCCCAGCTGACGGCCCGGTCATGACCAATTCATTAACCGCTGCTGATTGGTGCCGTTC
TAAGAAGACCTACCCTAACGACAAGACGATCATTAGTACTTTTAAGTGGAGTTATACCACAGGAAACGGA
AAGCGGTATCGAAGCACTGCTCGAACAACCTACACATTTGCGAAGCCAATGGCCGCGAACTACTTGAAGA
ACCAGCCAATGTATGTGTTTCGAAAAACGGAACTGAAGCATTCGAAAACCGAGCTTAATTTTAAAGAGTG
GCAGAAGGCGTTTACAGACGTGATGGGGATGGACGAATTGTATAAGGGATCCGGATCAGGATCTGGATCA
GGATCGGGTAGTCCCGGCGCGGCAACTCTGAAGTCCGTTGCGCTACCGTTTGCCGTAGCGGCCGCGGCAC
TAGTAGCTGCATTCTAGGAGCTCCGCTGCGCTTAAATGTCTTTCATTATAATCAATGTATAACCTTTATG
TAGTATTTCAATCTATGCCGCTGTGTACGTGCACTGCGGTGCCTATCCTTCGGCATTAGAGAGTCACTGT
TTGTGTAGATCGTAGCTGCATGTCTGACATCTGGTTCATTAGTGCCGTTTTGAGTCTGCACTGTTGTGCA
ACTTGATATTCATCACTGCACACCAACCGTGTGTTTCCTCCTTTGGGTGCACCCTTTAATCCTTGTCTTC
TCCTTTTTTGTCTCTTTCCCCCTCGAAAAGGTGTCAAACTACTGCCGCATAAACTACGGTTATCCCAAAT
TTAAGAGAAAGCAATAAAGCATCAGCTAGCATGCCTTTGTCTCAAGAAGAATCCACCCTCATTGAAAGAG
CAACGGCTACAATCAACAGCATCCCCATCTCTGAAGACTACAGCGTCGCCAGCGCAGCTCTCTCTAGCGA
CGGCCGCATCTTCACTGGTGTCAATGTATATCATTTTACTGGGGGACCTTGTGCAGAACTCGTGGTGCTG
GGCACTGCTGCTGCTGCGGCAGCTGGCAACCTGACTTGTATCGTCGCGATCGGAAATGAGAACAGGGGCA
TCTTGAGCCCCTGCGGACGGTGCCGACAGGTGCTTCTCGATCTGCATCCTGGGATCAAAGCCATAGTGAA
GGACAGTGATGGACAGCCGACGGCAGTTGGGATTCGTGAATTGCTGCCCTCTGGTTATGTGTGGGAGGGC
TAACTCGAGTGCCCATTTAGTTGGCTTTTCCCTTGTCTCGTGTCTTTTCCGTGGAAAGGTTCCCGGAGTA
ATCTGATGGCACAGCAGGGAGGTGCGCCTGCAGGTTGGTTAGGAAGGGGGGATGATGTAAAAGAAGAAAA
TGGGGGGATTCGAGCCCCGCACAGGTCTCTCAAATTGGATGCATAGCTTGAGTATTCTATAGTGTCACCT
AAATAGCTTGGCGTAATCATGGTCATAGCTGTTTCCTGTGTGAAATTGTTATCCGCTCACAATTCCACAC
AACATACGAGCCGGAAGCATAAAGTGTAAAGCCTGGGGTGCCTAATGAGTGAGCTAACTCACATTAATTG
CGTTGCGCTCACTGCCCGCTTTCCAGTCGGGAAACCTGTCGTGCCAGCTGCATTAATGAATCGGCCAACG
CGCGGGGAGAGGCGGTTTGCGTATTGGGCGCTCTTCCGCTTCCTCGCTCACTGACTCGCTGCGCTCGGTC
GTTCGGCTGCGGCGAGCGGTATCAGCTCACTCAAAGGCGGTAATACGGTTATCCACAGAATCAGGGGATA
ACGCAGGAAAGAACATGTGAGCAAAAGGCCAGCAAAAGGCCAGGAACCGTAAAAAGGCCGCGTTGCTGGC
GTTTTTCCATAGGCTCCGCCCCCCTGACGAGCATCACAAAAATCGACGCTCAAGTCAGAGGTGGCGAAAC
CCGACAGGACTATAAAGATACCAGGCGTTTCCCCCTGGAAGCTCCCTCGTGCGCTCTCCTGTTCCGACCC
TGCCGCTTACCGGATACCTGTCCGCCTTTCTCCCTTCGGGAAGCGTGGCGCTTTCTCATAGCTCACGCTG
TAGGTATCTCAGTTCGGTGTAGGTCGTTCGCTCCAAGCTGGGCTGTGTGCACGAACCCCCCGTTCAGCCC
GACCGCTGCGCCTTATCCGGTAACTATCGTCTTGAGTCCAACCCGGTAAGACACGACTTATCGCCACTGG
CAGCAGCCACTGGTAACAGGATTAGCAGAGCGAGGTATGTAGGCGGTGCTACAGAGTTCTTGAAGTGGTG
GCCTAACTACGGCTACACTAGAAGAACAGTATTTGGTATCTGCGCTCTGCTGAAGCCAGTTACCTTCGGA
AAAAGAGTTGGTAGCTCTTGATCCGGCAAACAAACCACCGCTGGTAGCGGTGGTTTTTTTGTTTGCAAGC
AGCAGATTACGCGCAGAAAAAAAGGATCTCAAGAAGATCCTTTGATCTTTTCTACGGGGTCTGACGCTCA
GTGGAACGAAAACTCACGTTAAGGGATTTTGGTCATGAGATTATCAAAAAGGATCTTCACCTAGATCCTT
TTAAATTAAAAATGAAGTTTTAAATCAATCTAAAGTATATATGAGTAAACTTGGTCTGACAGTTACCAAT
GCTTAATCAGTGAGGCACCTATCTCAGCGATCTGTCTATTTCGTTCATCCATAGTTGCCTGACTCCCCGT
CGTGTAGATAATTACGATACGGGAGGGCTTACCATCTGGCCCCAGTGCTGCAATGATACCGCGAGACCCA
CGCTCACCGGCTCCAGATTTATCAGCAATAAACCAGCCAGCCGGAAGGGCCGAGCGCAGAAGTGGTCCTG
CAACTTTATCCGCCTCCATCCAGTCTATTAATTGTTGCCGGGAAGCTAGAGTAAGTAGTTCGCCAGTTAA
TAGTTTGCGCAACGTTGTTGCCATTGCTACAGGCATCGTGGTGTCACGCTCGTCGTTTGGTATGGCTTCA
TTCAGCTCCGGTTCCCAACGATCAAGGCGAGTTACATGATCCCCCATGTTGTGCAAAAAAGCGGTTAGCT
CCTTCGGTCCTCCGATCGTTGTCAGAAGTAAGTTGGCCGCAGTGTTATCACTCATGGTTATGGCAGCACT
GCATAATTCTCTTACTGTCATGCCATCCGTAAGATGCTTTTCTGTGACTGGTGAGTACTCAACCAAGTCA
TTCTGAGAATAGTGTATGCGGCGACCGAGTTGCTCTTGCCCGGCGTCAATACGGGATAATACCGCGCCAC
ATAGCAGAACTTTAAAAGTGCTCATCATTGGAAAACGTTCTTCGGGGCGAAAACTCTCAAGGATCTTACC
GCTGTTGAGATCCAGTTCGATGTAACCCACTCGTGCACCCAACTGATCTTCAGCATCTTTTACTTTCACC
AGCGTTTCTGGGTGAGCAAAAACAGGAAGGCAAAATGCCGCAAAAAAGGGAATAAGGGCGACACGGAAAT
GTTGAATACTCATACTCTTCCTTTTTCAATATTATTGAAGCATTTATCAGGGTTATTGTCTCATGAGCGG
ATACATATTTGAATGTATTTAGAAAAATAAACAAATAGGGGTTCCGCGCACATTTCCCCGAAAAGTGCCA
CCTGATGCGGTGTGAAATACCGCACAGATGCGTAAGGAGAAAATACCGCATCAGGAAATTGTAAGCGTTA
ATATTTTGTTAAAATTCGCGTTAAATTTTTGTTAAATCAGCTCATTTTTTAACCAATAGGCCGAAATCGG
CAAAATCCCTTATAAATCAAAAGAATAGACCGAGATAGGGT
[37 nt withheld, positions 5082-5118]
AAAGAACGTGGACTCCAACGTCAAAGG
[49 nt withheld, positions 5146-5194]
T
[91 nt withheld, positions 5196-5286]
G
[98 nt withheld, positions 5288-5385]
ACTTAATGCGCCGCTACAGGGCGCGTCCATTCGCCATTCAGGCTGCGCAACTGTTGGGAAGGGCGATCGG
TGCGGGCCTCTTCGCTATTACGCCAGCTGGCGAAAGGGGGATGTGCTGCAAGGCGATTAAGTTGGGTAAC
GCCAGGGTTTTCCCAGTCACGACGTTGTAAAACGACGGCCAGTGAATTGTAATACGACTCACTATAGGGC
GAATTGGGCCCGTATAATGCAGACCTGCTGCAAGCTAGGGGCACAGCAAGGTCTTCTGAAATTCATGTTT
TTTTTTTTTTTACTCTGCATT
